Addgene plasmid #54287: mEmerald-TPX2T2-C-18
Purpose: Localization: Centrosomes, Excitation: 487, Emission: 509
Depositing lab: Michael Davidson. Depositing organization: Florida State University, Tallahassee.
Backbone
  Vector backbone: mEmerald-C1
  Backbone size w/o insert (bp): 4750
  Vector type: Mammalian Expression
  Selectable markers: Neomycin (select with G418)
Growth in bacteria
  Bacterial resistance: Kanamycin, 50 μg/mL
  Growth temperature: 37°C
  Growth strain: DH5alpha
  Copy number: High Copy
Gene/Insert
  Gene/Insert name: TPX2T2 (alt name: NM_012112.4)
  Species: H. sapiens (human)
  Mutation: Truncated TPX2 AA (367-712)
  Entrez Gene: TPX2 (a.k.a. C20orf1, C20orf2, DIL-2, DIL2, FLS353, GD:C20orf1, HCA519, HCTP4, REPP86, p100)
  Promoter: CMV
  Tag / fusion protein: mEmerald (N terminal on backbone)
  Cloning method: Unknown
  Sequencing primers: 5′ CMV-F; 3′ SV40pA-R
Terms and licenses: Academic/Nonprofit Terms; Industry Terms
Depositor comments: Truncated TPX2 AA (367-712). Excitation = 487; Emission = 509. Localization data: Centrosomes
How to cite: mEmerald-TPX2T2-C-18 was a gift from Michael Davidson (Addgene plasmid # 54287 ; http://n2t.net/addgene:54287 ; RRID:Addgene_54287)
