[The description below was written by a language model from this plasmid's Addgene catalogue record.]
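Description:
mEmerald-TPX2T2-C-18 is a mammalian expression plasmid built on the mEmerald-C1 backbone (about 4.75 kb without insert), a C1-style fluorescent protein fusion vector in which the gene of interest is placed downstream of the fluorophore. It is maintained in E. coli as a high-copy plasmid under kanamycin selection. It also carries a neomycin resistance marker, so transfected mammalian cells can be selected with G418 if stable lines are wanted. No feature table accompanies the record, so the replication origins and exact polyadenylation elements are not itemised, although the listed sequencing primers point to a CMV promoter upstream and an SV40 polyadenylation signal downstream of the fusion cassette.

The payload is a truncated form of human TPX2, a spindle-associated microtubule-binding protein, covering only amino acids 367–712 of the protein (the "T2" truncation). The CMV promoter drives strong constitutive expression of this fragment fused to the C-terminus of mEmerald, so the fluorescent protein sits at the N-terminus of the product. The "18" in the name probably denotes the length of the linker between the two parts, but the record does not confirm this. mEmerald is a bright green GFP derivative, recorded here with excitation at 487 nm and emission at 509 nm. According to the depositor, the fusion localises to centrosomes. The construct therefore serves mainly as a green fluorescent marker for imaging these structures in mammalian cells, and for examining how this TPX2 region behaves compared with other forms of the protein. The cloning method is not recorded.
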