>Addgene plasmid #54287 | mEmerald-TPX2T2-C-18 | addgene partial sequence | sequence record 93173 | EGFP-C 5'-CATGGTCCTGCTGGAGTTCGTG-3'
AGTCCGGACTCAGATCTCGAGCTCAAGCTTCGGGAGATAGTGGTGGGAGCGGTTCACCACAGACTCCTGT
ACTGCAAACCAAACACCGTGCACGGGCTGTGACCTGCAAAAGTACAGCAGAGCTGGAGGCTGAGGAGCTC
GAGAAATTGCAACAATACAAATTCAAAGCACGTGAACTTGATCCCAGAATACTTGAAGGTGGGCCCATCT
TGCCCAAGAAACCACCTGTGAAACCACCCACCGAGCCTATTGGCTTTGATTTGGAAATTGAGAAAAGAAT
CCAGGAGCGAGAATCAAAGAAGAAAACAGAGGATGAACACTTTGAATTTCATTCCAGACCTTGCCCTACT
AAGATTTTGGAAGATGTTGTGGGTGTTCCTGAAAAGAAGGTACTTCCAATCACCGTCCCCAAGTCACCAG
CCTTTGCATTGAAGAACAGAATTCGAATGCCCACCAAAGAAGATGAGGAAGAGGACGAACCGGTAGTGAT
AAAAGCTCAACCTGTGCCACATTATGGGGTGCCTTTTAAGCCCCAAATCCCAGAGGCAAGAACTGTGGAA
ATATGCCCTTTCTCGTTTGATTCTCGAGACAAAGAACGTCAGTTACAGAAGGAGA
